Addgene plasmid #25917: LeGO-G2
Depositing lab: Boris Fehse. Depositing organization: Universitaetsklinikum Hamburg-Eppendorf. Publication: A multicolor panel of novel lentiviral "gene ontology" (LeGO) vectors for functional gene analysis. Weber K, Bartsch U, Stocking C, Fehse B. Mol Ther. 2008 Apr . 16(4):698-706. 10.1038/mt.2008.6 PubMed 18362927.
Backbone
  Vector backbone: LeGO
  Backbone size w/o insert (bp): 6417
  Vector type: Mammalian Expression, Lentiviral
Growth in bacteria
  Bacterial resistance: Ampicillin, 100 μg/mL
  Growth temperature: 37°C
  Growth strain: Stbl3
  Growth instructions: Any (like TOP10, XL10-Gold or Stbl)
  Copy number: High Copy
Gene/Insert
  Gene/Insert name: SFFV promoter, eGFP
  Insert size (bp): 720
  Cloning method: Restriction Enzyme; 5′ cloning site BamHI (not destroyed); 3′ cloning site EcoRI (not destroyed)
  Sequencing primers: 5′ GAGCTCACAACCCCTCACTC
Resource information
  A portion of this plasmid was derived from a plasmid made by: The eGFP cDNA is from Clontech. The lenti backbone is a derivative of pLentiLox3.7 developed at the MIT (http://web.mit.edu/jacks-lab/protocols/pll37.htm).
Terms and licenses: Academic/Nonprofit Terms; Industry Terms: Not Available to Industry
Depositor comments: HIV-1 derived third generation lentiviral vector for stable cell marking. Use second generation (like psPAX2) or third generation (like pMDLg/pRRE + pRSV-Rev) systems for packaging in addition to a VSV-G expressing plasmid (or another envelope protein). Please visit the LeGO-Vector home page for more information: http://www.LentiGO-Vectors.de
How to cite: LeGO-G2 was a gift from Boris Fehse (Addgene plasmid # 25917 ; http://n2t.net/addgene:25917 ; RRID:Addgene_25917)
