[The description below was written by a language model from this plasmid's Addgene catalogue record and pLannotate feature annotations shown in this document.]
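Description:
LeGO-G2 is an HIV-1-derived, third-generation lentiviral vector of the LeGO ("lentiviral gene ontology") series, built on a backbone derived from pLentiLox3.7 and intended for stable fluorescent marking of mammalian cells. In bacteria the 7.1 kb plasmid is maintained through a high-copy ColE1/pUC-type origin and selected with ampicillin via the β-lactamase gene.

The viral genome is transcribed in packaging cells from a CMV enhancer/promoter fused to a truncated 5' LTR, which makes genomic RNA production Tat-independent. Downstream lie the Ψ packaging signal extending into a gag fragment, the Rev response element for Rev-dependent nuclear export of the unspliced genome, and the cPPT/CTS, which generally improves transduction efficiency. The payload is an internal expression cassette in which the spleen focus-forming virus (SFFV) LTR promoter drives EGFP; the EGFP cDNA sits between retained BamHI and EcoRI sites. Two loxP sites annotated on the same strand flank the SFFV-EGFP unit, so the marker cassette should be excisable by Cre recombinase after integration. A WPRE follows to enhance transcript stability and expression. The 3' end consists of a nef-annotated fragment and a second truncated LTR; the annotation labels this as a 5' LTR, but by position it serves as the vector's 3' LTR.

Because the plasmid carries no functional viral genes, particles are produced by co-transfection with second- or third-generation packaging plasmids plus an envelope plasmid such as one expressing VSV-G. The resulting virus is used to label cells green for tracking, alone or alongside other colours of the LeGO panel.
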