Features (pLannotate 1.2.2; 22 found; start..end, strand, type, name):
     31..83      -  misc_feature   bom (fragment): basis of mobility region from pBR322
    238..617     +  enhancer       CMV enhancer: human cytomegalovirus immediate early enhancer
    618..817     +  promoter       CMV promoter: human cytomegalovirus (CMV) immediate early promoter
    835..1015    +  LTR            5' LTR (truncated): truncated 5' long terminal repeat (LTR) from HIV-1
   1062..1187    +  misc_feature   HIV-1 Ψ: packaging signal of human immunodeficiency virus type 1
   1171..1509    +  CDS            HIV-1 gag (fragment): gag protein from human immunodeficiency virus 1; gag
   1686..1919    +  misc_feature   RRE: The Rev response element (RRE) of HIV-1 allows for Rev-dependent mRNA export from the nucleus to the cytoplasm.
   2296..2396    +  CDS            Rev (fragment): human immunodeficiency virus 1 (HIV-1) Rev protein; rev; enhances nuclear export of unspliced and incompletely spliced viral mRNAs
   2446..2563    +  misc_feature   cPPT/CTS: central polypurine tract and central termination sequence of HIV-1
   2621..2645    -  misc_feature   MCS (fragment): pBluescript multiple cloning site
   2680..2713    +  protein_bind   loxP: Cre-mediated recombination occurs in the 8-bp core sequence (GCATACAT). Cre recombinase
   2780..3186    +  promoter       SFFV promoter: spleen focus-forming virus long terminal repeat (LTR) promoter
   3198..3917    +  CDS            EGFP: the original enhanced GFP (Yang et al., 1996) mammalian codon-optimized
   3937..3970    +  protein_bind   loxP: Cre-mediated recombination occurs in the 8-bp core sequence (GCATACAT). Cre recombinase
   4003..4026    +  misc_feature   MCS (fragment): pBluescript multiple cloning site
   4026..4614    +  misc_feature   WPRE: woodchuck hepatitis virus posttranscriptional regulatory element
   4615..4634    +  misc_feature   MCS (fragment): pBluescript multiple cloning site
   4636..5136    +  CDS            nef (fragment): NEF_HV1LA - Experimental evidence at protein level: Swiss-Prot protein existence level 1. Extracellular Nef protein targets CD4(+) T-lymphocytes for apoptosis by interacting with CXCR4 surface receptors. From Human immunodeficiency virus type 1 group M subtype B (isolate Lai) (HIV-1).
   5143..5323    +  LTR            5' LTR (truncated): truncated 5' long terminal repeat (LTR) from HIV-1
   5385..5973    -  rep_origin     ori: high-copy-number ColE1/pMB1/pBR322/pUC origin of replication
   6144..7004    -  CDS            AmpR: β-lactamase; bla; confers resistance to ampicillin, carbenicillin, and related antibiotics
   7005..7109    -  promoter       AmpR promoter: bla
>Addgene plasmid #25917 | LeGO-G2 | depositor full sequence | sequence record 12145 | Author sequence
GTCGACGGATCGGGAGATCTCCCGATCCCCTATGGTGCACTCTCAGTACAATCTGCTCTGATGCCGCATA
GTTAAGCCAGTATCTGCTCCCTGCTTGTGTGTTGGAGGTCGCTGAGTAGTGCGCGAGCAAAATTTAAGCT
ACAACAAGGCAAGGCTTGACCGACAATTGCATGAAGAATCTGCTTAGGGTTAGGCGTTTTGCGCTGCTTC
GCGATGTACGGGCCAGATATACGCGTTGACATTGATTATTGACTAGTTATTAATAGTAATCAATTACGGG
GTCATTAGTTCATAGCCCATATATGGAGTTCCGCGTTACATAACTTACGGTAAATGGCCCGCCTGGCTGA
CCGCCCAACGACCCCCGCCCATTGACGTCAATAATGACGTATGTTCCCATAGTAACGCCAATAGGGACTT
TCCATTGACGTCAATGGGTGGAGTATTTACGGTAAACTGCCCACTTGGCAGTACATCAAGTGTATCATAT
GCCAAGTACGCCCCCTATTGACGTCAATGACGGTAAATGGCCCGCCTGGCATTATGCCCAGTACATGACC
TTATGGGACTTTCCTACTTGGCAGTACATCTACGTATTAGTCATCGCTATTACCATGGTGATGCGGTTTT
GGCAGTACATCAATGGGCGTGGATAGCGGTTTGACTCACGGGGATTTCCAAGTCTCCACCCCATTGACGT
CAATGGGAGTTTGTTTTGGCACCAAAATCAACGGGACTTTCCAAAATGTCGTAACAACTCCGCCCCATTG
ACGCAAATGGGCGGTAGGCGTGTACGGTGGGAGGTCTATATAAGCAGCGCGTTTTGCCTGTACTGGGTCT
CTCTGGTTAGACCAGATCTGAGCCTGGGAGCTCTCTGGCTAACTAGGGAACCCACTGCTTAAGCCTCAAT
AAAGCTTGCCTTGAGTGCTTCAAGTAGTGTGTGCCCGTCTGTTGTGTGACTCTGGTAACTAGAGATCCCT
CAGACCCTTTTAGTCAGTGTGGAAAATCTCTAGCAGTGGCGCCCGAACAGGGACTTGAAAGCGAAAGGGA
AACCAGAGGAGCTCTCTCGACGCAGGACTCGGCTTGCTGAAGCGCGCACGGCAAGAGGCGAGGGGCGGCG
ACTGGTGAGTACGCCAAAAATTTTGACTAGCGGAGGCTAGAAGGAGAGAGATGGGTGCGAGAGCGTCAGT
ATTAAGCGGGGGAGAATTAGATCGCGATGGGAAAAAATTCGGTTAAGGCCAGGGGGAAAGAAAAAATATA
AATTAAAACATATAGTATGGGCAAGCAGGGAGCTAGAACGATTCGCAGTTAATCCTGGCCTGTTAGAAAC
ATCAGAAGGCTGTAGACAAATACTGGGACAGCTACAACCATCCCTTCAGACAGGATCAGAAGAACTTAGA
TCATTATATAATACAGTAGCAACCCTCTATTGTGTGCATCAAAGGATAGAGATAAAAGACACCAAGGAAG
CTTTAGACAAGATAGAGGAAGAGCAAAACAAAAGTAAGACCACCGCACAGCAAGCGGCCGGCCGCGCTGA
TCTTCAGACCTGGAGGAGGAGATATGAGGGACAATTGGAGAAGTGAATTATATAAATATAAAGTAGTAAA
AATTGAACCATTAGGAGTAGCACCCACCAAGGCAAAGAGAAGAGTGGTGCAGAGAGAAAAAAGAGCAGTG
GGAATAGGAGCTTTGTTCCTTGGGTTCTTGGGAGCAGCAGGAAGCACTATGGGCGCAGCGTCAATGACGC
TGACGGTACAGGCCAGACAATTATTGTCTGGTATAGTGCAGCAGCAGAACAATTTGCTGAGGGCTATTGA
GGCGCAACAGCATCTGTTGCAACTCACAGTCTGGGGCATCAAGCAGCTCCAGGCAAGAATCCTGGCTGTG
GAAAGATACCTAAAGGATCAACAGCTCCTGGGGATTTGGGGTTGCTCTGGAAAACTCATTTGCACCACTG
CTGTGCCTTGGAATGCTAGTTGGAGTAATAAATCTCTGGAACAGATTTGGAATCACACGACCTGGATGGA
GTGGGACAGAGAAATTAACAATTACACAAGCTTAATACACTCCTTAATTGAAGAATCGCAAAACCAGCAA
GAAAAGAATGAACAAGAATTATTGGAATTAGATAAATGGGCAAGTTTGTGGAATTGGTTTAACATAACAA
ATTGGCTGTGGTATATAAAATTATTCATAATGATAGTAGGAGGCTTGGTAGGTTTAAGAATAGTTTTTGC
TGTACTTTCTATAGTGAATAGAGTTAGGCAGGGATATTCACCATTATCGTTTCAGACCCACCTCCCAACC
CCGAGGGGACCCGACAGGCCCGAAGGAATAGAAGAAGAAGGTGGAGAGAGAGACAGAGACAGATCCATTC
GATTAGTGAACGGATCGGCACTGCGTGCGCCAATTCTGCAGACAAATGGCAGTATTCATCCACAATTTTA
AAAGAAAAGGGGGGATTGGGGGGTACAGTGCAGGGGAAAGAATAGTAGACATAATAGCAACAGACATACA
AACTAAAGAATTACAAAAACAAATTACAAAAATTCAAAATTTTCGGGTTTATTACAGGGACAGCAGAGAT
CCAGTTTGGTTAGTACCGGGCCCGCTCTAGTCGAGGTCGACGGTATCGATAAGCTCGCTTCACGAGATTC
CAGCAGGTCGAGGGACCTAATAACTTCGTATAGCATACATTATACGAAGTTATATTAAGGGTTCCAAGCT
TAAGCGGCCGCTGAAAGACCCCACCTGTAGGTTTGGCAAGCTAGCTGCAGTAACGCCATTTTGCAAGGCA
TGGAAAAATACCAAACCAAGAATAGAGAAGTTCAGATCAAGGGCGGGTACATGAAAATAGCTAACGTTGG
GCCAAACAGGATATCTGCGGTGAGCAGTTTCGGCCCCGGCCCGGGGCCAAGAACAGATGGTCACCGCAGT
TTCGGCCCCGGCCCGAGGCCAAGAACAGATGGTCCCCAGATATGGCCCAACCCTCAGCAGTTTCTTAAGA
CCCATCAGATGTTTCCAGGCTCCCCCAAGGACCTGAAATGACCCTGCGCCTTATTTGAATTAACCAATCA
GCCTGCTTCTCGCTTCTGTTCGCGCGCTTCTGCTTCCCGAGCTCTATAAAAGAGCTCACAACCCCTCACT
CGGCGCGCCAGTCCTCCGATTGACTGAGTCGCCCGGATCCCGCCACCATGGTGAGCAAGGGCGAGGAGCT
GTTCACCGGGGTGGTGCCCATCCTGGTCGAGCTGGACGGCGACGTAAACGGCCACAAGTTCAGCGTGTCC
GGCGAGGGCGAGGGCGATGCCACCTACGGCAAGCTGACCCTGAAGTTCATCTGCACCACCGGCAAGCTGC
CCGTGCCCTGGCCCACCCTCGTGACCACCCTGACCTACGGCGTGCAGTGCTTCAGCCGCTACCCCGACCA
CATGAAGCAGCACGACTTCTTCAAGTCCGCCATGCCCGAAGGCTACGTCCAGGAGCGCACCATCTTCTTC
AAGGACGACGGCAACTACAAGACCCGCGCCGAGGTGAAGTTCGAGGGCGACACCCTGGTGAACCGCATCG
AGCTGAAGGGCATCGACTTCAAGGAGGACGGCAACATCCTGGGGCACAAGCTGGAGTACAACTACAACAG
CCACAACGTCTATATCATGGCCGACAAGCAGAAGAACGGCATCAAGGTGAACTTCAAGATCCGCCACAAC
ATCGAGGACGGCAGCGTGCAGCTCGCCGACCACTACCAGCAGAACACCCCCATCGGCGACGGCCCCGTGC
TGCTGCCCGACAACCACTACCTGAGCACCCAGTCCGCCCTGAGCAAAGACCCCAACGAGAAGCGCGATCA
CATGGTCCTGCTGGAGTTCGTGACCGCCGCCGGGATCACTCTCGGCATGGACGAGCTGTACAAGTAAGAA
TTCGTCGAGGGACCTAATAACTTCGTATAGCATACATTATACGAAGTTATACATGTTTAAGGGTTCCGGT
TCCACTAGGTACAATTCGATATCAAGCTTATCGATAATCAACCTCTGGATTACAAAATTTGTGAAAGATT
GACTGGTATTCTTAACTATGTTGCTCCTTTTACGCTATGTGGATACGCTGCTTTAATGCCTTTGTATCAT
GCTATTGCTTCCCGTATGGCTTTCATTTTCTCCTCCTTGTATAAATCCTGGTTGCTGTCTCTTTATGAGG
AGTTGTGGCCCGTTGTCAGGCAACGTGGCGTGGTGTGCACTGTGTTTGCTGACGCAACCCCCACTGGTTG
GGGCATTGCCACCACCTGTCAGCTCCTTTCCGGGACTTTCGCTTTCCCCCTCCCTATTGCCACGGCGGAA
CTCATCGCCGCCTGCCTTGCCCGCTGCTGGACAGGGGCTCGGCTGTTGGGCACTGACAATTCCGTGGTGT
TGTCGGGGAAATCATCGTCCTTTCCTTGGCTGCTCGCCTGTGTTGCCACCTGGATTCTGCGCGGGACGTC
CTTCTGCTACGTCCCTTCGGCCCTCAATCCAGCGGACCTTCCTTCCCGCGGCCTGCTGCCGGCTCTGCGG
CCTCTTCCGCGTCTTCGCCTTCGCCCTCAGACGAGTCGGATCTCCCTTTGGGCCGCCTCCCCGCATCGAT
ACCGTCGACCTCGATCGAGACCTAGAAAAACATGGAGCAATCACAAGTAGCAATACAGCAGCTACCAATG
CTGATTGTGCCTGGCTAGAAGCACAAGAGGAGGAGGAGGTGGGTTTTCCAGTCACACCTCAGGTACCTTT
AAGACCAATGACTTACAAGGCAGCTGTAGATCTTAGCCACTTTTTAAAAGAAAAGGGGGGACTGGAAGGG
CTAATTCACTCCCAACGAAGACAAGATATCCTTGATCTGTGGATCTACCACACACAAGGCTACTTCCCTG
ATTGGCAGAACTACACACCAGGGCCAGGGATCAGATATCCACTGACCTTTGGATGGTGCTACAAGCTAGT
ACCAGTTGAGCAAGAGAAGGTAGAAGAAGCCAATGAAGGAGAGAACACCCGCTTGTTACACCCTGTGAGC
CTGCATGGGATGGATGACCCGGAGAGAGAAGTATTAGAGTGGAGGTTTGACAGCCGCCTAGCATTTCATC
ACATGGCCCGAGAGCTGCATCCGGACTGTACTGGGTCTCTCTGGTTAGACCAGATCTGAGCCTGGGAGCT
CTCTGGCTAACTAGGGAACCCACTGCTTAAGCCTCAATAAAGCTTGCCTTGAGTGCTTCAAGTAGTGTGT
GCCCGTCTGTTGTGTGACTCTGGTAACTAGAGATCCCTCAGACCCTTTTAGTCAGTGTGGAAAATCTCTA
GCAGCATGTGAGCAAAAGGCCAGCAAAAGGCCAGGAACCGTAAAAAGGCCGCGTTGCTGGCGTTTTTCCA
TAGGCTCCGCCCCCCTGACGAGCATCACAAAAATCGACGCTCAAGTCAGAGGTGGCGAAACCCGACAGGA
CTATAAAGATACCAGGCGTTTCCCCCTGGAAGCTCCCTCGTGCGCTCTCCTGTTCCGACCCTGCCGCTTA
CCGGATACCTGTCCGCCTTTCTCCCTTCGGGAAGCGTGGCGCTTTCTCATAGCTCACGCTGTAGGTATCT
CAGTTCGGTGTAGGTCGTTCGCTCCAAGCTGGGCTGTGTGCACGAACCCCCCGTTCAGCCCGACCGCTGC
GCCTTATCCGGTAACTATCGTCTTGAGTCCAACCCGGTAAGACACGACTTATCGCCACTGGCAGCAGCCA
CTGGTAACAGGATTAGCAGAGCGAGGTATGTAGGCGGTGCTACAGAGTTCTTGAAGTGGTGGCCTAACTA
CGGCTACACTAGAAGAACAGTATTTGGTATCTGCGCTCTGCTGAAGCCAGTTACCTTCGGAAAAAGAGTT
GGTAGCTCTTGATCCGGCAAACAAACCACCGCTGGTAGCGGTGGTTTTTTTGTTTGCAAGCAGCAGATTA
CGCGCAGAAAAAAAGGATCTCAAGAAGATCCTTTGATCTTTTCTACGGGGTCTGACGCTCAGTGGAACGA
AAACTCACGTTAAGGGATTTTGGTCATGAGATTATCAAAAAGGATCTTCACCTAGATCCTTTTAAATTAA
AAATGAAGTTTTAAATCAATCTAAAGTATATATGAGTAAACTTGGTCTGACAGTTACCAATGCTTAATCA
GTGAGGCACCTATCTCAGCGATCTGTCTATTTCGTTCATCCATAGTTGCCTGACTCCCCGTCGTGTAGAT
AACTACGATACGGGAGGGCTTACCATCTGGCCCCAGTGCTGCAATGATACCGCGAGACCCACGCTCACCG
GCTCCAGATTTATCAGCAATAAACCAGCCAGCCGGAAGGGCCGAGCGCAGAAGTGGTCCTGCAACTTTAT
CCGCCTCCATCCAGTCTATTAATTGTTGCCGGGAAGCTAGAGTAAGTAGTTCGCCAGTTAATAGTTTGCG
CAACGTTGTTGCCATTGCTACAGGCATCGTGGTGTCACGCTCGTCGTTTGGTATGGCTTCATTCAGCTCC
GGTTCCCAACGATCAAGGCGAGTTACATGATCCCCCATGTTGTGCAAAAAAGCGGTTAGCTCCTTCGGTC
CTCCGATCGTTGTCAGAAGTAAGTTGGCCGCAGTGTTATCACTCATGGTTATGGCAGCACTGCATAATTC
TCTTACTGTCATGCCATCCGTAAGATGCTTTTCTGTGACTGGTGAGTACTCAACCAAGTCATTCTGAGAA
TAGTGTATGCGGCGACCGAGTTGCTCTTGCCCGGCGTCAATACGGGATAATACCGCGCCACATAGCAGAA
CTTTAAAAGTGCTCATCATTGGAAAACGTTCTTCGGGGCGAAAACTCTCAAGGATCTTACCGCTGTTGAG
ATCCAGTTCGATGTAACCCACTCGTGCACCCAACTGATCTTCAGCATCTTTTACTTTCACCAGCGTTTCT
GGGTGAGCAAAAACAGGAAGGCAAAATGCCGCAAAAAAGGGAATAAGGGCGACACGGAAATGTTGAATAC
TCATACTCTTCCTTTTTCAATATTATTGAAGCATTTATCAGGGTTATTGTCTCATGAGCGGATACATATT
TGAATGTATTTAGAAAAATAAACAAATAGGGGTTCCGCGCACATTTCCCCGAAAAGTGCCACCTGAC
