>Addgene plasmid #25917 | LeGO-G2 | addgene partial sequence | sequence record 33647 | 25917 with EGFP-N
CCTCGCCCTTGCTCACCATGGTGGCGGGATCCGGGCGACTCAGTCAATCGGAGGACTGGCGCGCCGAGTG
AGGGGTTGTGAGCTCTTTTATAGAGCTCGGGAAGCAGAAGCGCGCGAACAGAAGCGAGAAGCAGGCTGAT
TGGTTAATTCAAATAAGGCGCAGGGTCATTTCAGGTCCTTGGGGGAGCCTGGAAACATCTGATGGGTCTT
AAGAAACTGCTGAGGGTTGGGCCATATCTGGGGACCATCTGTTCTTGGCCTCGGGCCGGGGCCGAAACTG
CGGTGACCATCTGTTCTTGGCCCCGGGCCGGGGCCGAAACTGCTCACCGCAGATATCCTGTTTGGCCCAA
CGTTAGCTATTTTCATGTACCCGCCCTTGATCTGAACTTCTCTATTCTTGGTTTGGTATTTTTCCATGCC
TTGCAAAATGGCGTTACTGCAGCTAGCTTGCCAAACCTACAGGTGGGGTCTTTCAGCGGCCGCTTAAGCT
TGGAACCCTTAATATAACTTCGTATAATGTATGCTATACGAAGTTATTAGGTCCCTCGACCTGCTGGAAT
CTCGTGAAGCGAGCTTATCGATACCGTCGACCTCGACTAGAGCGGGCCCGGTACTAACCAAACTGGATCT
CTGCTGTCCCTGTAATAAACCCGAAAATTTTGAATTTTTGTAATTTGTTTTTGTAATTCTTTAGTTTGTA
TGTCTGTTGCTATTATGTCTACTATTCTTTCCCCTGCACTGTACCCCCCAATCCCCCCTTTTCTTTTAAA
ATTGTGGATGAATACTGCCATTTGTCTGCAGAATTGGCGCACGCAGTGCCGATCCGTTCACTAATCGAAT
GGATCTGTCTCTGTCTCTCTCTCCACCTTCTTCTTCTATTCCTTCGGGCCTGTCGGGTCCCCTCGGGGTT
GGGAGGTGGGTCTGAAACGATAATGGTGAATATCCCTGCCTAACTCTATTCACTATAG
